Addgene plasmid #34961: pVimentin-PSmOrange2
Depositing lab: Vladislav Verkhusha. Depositing organization: Albert Einstein College of Medicine. Publication: A FRET-facilitated photoswitching using an orange fluorescent protein with the fast photoconversion kinetics. Subach OM, Entenberg D, Condeelis JS, Verkhusha VV. J Am Chem Soc. 2012 Aug 17. 10.1021/ja3034137 PubMed 22900938.
Backbone
  Vector backbone: pN1
  Backbone manufacturer: Clontech
  Backbone size w/o insert (bp): 5390
  Vector type: Mammalian Expression
  Selectable markers: Neomycin (select with G418)
Growth in bacteria
  Bacterial resistance: Kanamycin, 50 μg/mL
  Growth temperature: 37°C
  Growth strain: DH5alpha
  Copy number: High Copy
Gene/Insert
  Gene/Insert name: PSmOrange2
  Insert size (bp): 711
  Mutation: R17H, R36H, F64I, Q194L, A224S, G226A (mutations are relative to PSmOrange but numbering is relative to EGFP)
  GenBank ID: JQ392581 NM_001018942
  Tag / fusion protein: Vimentin (N terminal on insert)
  Cloning method: Restriction Enzyme; 5′ cloning site BamHI (not destroyed); 3′ cloning site NotI (not destroyed)
  Sequencing primers: 5′ 5'-cggtaggcgtgtacggtgggag; 3′ 5'-gttcagggggaggtgtgggagg
Terms and licenses: Academic/Nonprofit Terms; Industry Terms: Not Available to Industry
Depositor comments: There is a single nucleotide deletion in Addgene's SV40pA-R sequence corresponding to position 2766 of full plasmid sequence. It does not alter the ORF or any restriction sites. https://www.ncbi.nlm.nih.gov/nuccore/JQ392581
How to cite: pVimentin-PSmOrange2 was a gift from Vladislav Verkhusha (Addgene plasmid # 34961 ; http://n2t.net/addgene:34961 ; RRID:Addgene_34961)
