[The description below was written by a language model from this plasmid's Addgene catalogue record, the feature table of its GenBank file and pLannotate feature annotations shown in this document.]
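Description:
pVimentin-PSmOrange2 is a mammalian expression plasmid built on the Clontech pN1 backbone that produces human vimentin fused at its C-terminus to the photoswitchable orange fluorescent protein PSmOrange2. In the 6.1 kb full sequence, the CMV immediate-early enhancer and promoter drive a single fusion reading frame: the vimentin coding sequence comes first, followed after a short linker by PSmOrange2, which was cloned between retained BamHI and NotI sites. Transcripts are terminated by the SV40 polyadenylation signal. PSmOrange2 is a Discosoma-derived photoconvertible protein. According to the record, it differs from the parental PSmOrange by six substitutions (R17H, R36H, F64I, Q194L, A224S, G226A, numbered relative to EGFP).

The backbone carries a high-copy pUC-type origin for propagation in E. coli and an f1 origin. A single NeoR/KanR gene (Tn5 aminoglycoside phosphotransferase) sits behind tandem bacterial (bla) and SV40 early promoters and is followed by the HSV TK polyadenylation signal. This arrangement gives kanamycin resistance in bacteria and G418 selection in transfected mammalian cells. The short large T antigen, ble and bGH poly(A) annotations are fragment matches within backbone sequence rather than functional elements.

Tethering the reporter to vimentin targets it to the intermediate filament network, so the construct serves to label these filaments in live cells and to photoconvert selected regions. This is consistent with the associated work on fast photoconversion kinetics and FRET-facilitated photoswitching. The depositor notes a single-nucleotide deletion in a repository sequencing read downstream of the insert that does not affect the ORF or any restriction sites. The accompanying 892 bp GenBank record covers only part of the plasmid and has no annotated features.
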