Features (pLannotate 1.2.2; 15 found; start..end, strand, type, name):
     61..364     +  enhancer       CMV enhancer: human cytomegalovirus immediate early enhancer
    365..568     +  promoter       CMV promoter: human cytomegalovirus (CMV) immediate early promoter
    591..634     +  misc_feature   MCS (fragment): multiple cloning site
    637..2034    +  CDS            VIM: VIME_HUMAN - Experimental evidence at protein level: Swiss-Prot protein existence level 1. Involved with LARP6 in the stabilization of type I collagen mRNAs for CO1A1 and CO1A2. From Homo sapiens (Human).
   2056..2763    +  CDS            PSmOrange2: PSmOrange2 is a photoconvertible orange fluorescent protein published in 2012, derived from Discosoma sp.. It has high acid sensitivity.
   2783..2866    +  CDS            large T antigen (fragment): large T antigen from SV40 (simian virus 40)
   2889..3010    +  polyA_signal   SV40 poly(A) signal: SV40 polyadenylation signal
   3044..3472    -  rep_origin     f1 ori (sequence partly withheld): f1 bacteriophage origin of replication; arrow indicates direction of (+) strand synthesis
   3499..3603    +  promoter       AmpR promoter: bla
   3605..3962    +  promoter       SV40 promoter: SV40 enhancer and early promoter
   3997..4791    +  CDS            NeoR/KanR: aminoglycoside phosphotransferase from Tn5; aph(3')-II (or nptII); confers resistance to neomycin, kanamycin, and G418 (Geneticin®)
   4812..4964    +  CDS            ble (fragment): BLE_KLEPN - Experimental evidence at protein level: Swiss-Prot protein existence level 1. Binding protein with a strong affinity to the bleomycin family of antibiotics. Binds to CL990; an antimitotic-antibiotic compound. From Klebsiella pneumoniae.
   5023..5070    +  polyA_signal   HSV TK poly(A) signal: herpes simplex virus thymidine kinase polyadenylation signal (Cole and Stacy, 1985)
   5161..5177    -  polyA_signal   bGH poly(A) signal (fragment): bovine growth hormone polyadenylation signal
   5399..5987    +  rep_origin     ori: high-copy-number ColE1/pMB1/pBR322/pUC origin of replication
>Addgene plasmid #34961 | pVimentin-PSmOrange2 | depositor full sequence | sequence record 42488 | pVimentin-PSmOrange2 sequence 6101 bps
TAGTTATTAATAGTAATCAATTACGGGGTCATTAGTTCATAGCCCATATATGGAGTTCCGCGTTACATAA
CTTACGGTAAATGGCCCGCCTGGCTGACCGCCCAACGACCCCCGCCCATTGACGTCAATAATGACGTATG
TTCCCATAGTAACGCCAATAGGGACTTTCCATTGACGTCAATGGGTGGAGTATTTACGGTAAACTGCCCA
CTTGGCAGTACATCAAGTGTATCATATGCCAAGTACGCCCCCTATTGACGTCAATGACGGTAAATGGCCC
GCCTGGCATTATGCCCAGTACATGACCTTATGGGACTTTCCTACTTGGCAGTACATCTACGTATTAGTCA
TCGCTATTACCATGGTGATGCGGTTTTGGCAGTACATCAATGGGCGTGGATAGCGGTTTGACTCACGGGG
ATTTCCAAGTCTCCACCCCATTGACGTCAATGGGAGTTTGTTTTGGCACCAAAATCAACGGGACTTTCCA
AAATGTCGTAACAACTCCGCCCCATTGACGCAAATGGGCGGTAGGCGTGTACGGTGGGAGGTCTATATAA
GCAGAGCTGGTTTAGTGAACCGTCAGATCCGCTAGCGCTACCGGACTCAGATCTCGAGCTCAAGCTTCGA
ATTCCCATGTCCACCAGGTCCGTGTCCTCGTCCTCCTACCGCAGGATGTTCGGCGGCCCGGGCACCGCGA
GCCGGCCGAGCTCCAGCCGGAGCTACGTGACTACGTCCACCCGCACCTACAGCCTGGGCAGCGCGCTGCG
CCCCAGCACCAGCCGCAGCCTCTACGCCTCGTCCCCGGGCGGCGTGTATGCCACGCGCTCCTCTGCCGTG
CGCCTGCGGAGCAGCGTGCCCGGGGTGCGGCTCCTGCAGGACTCGGTGGACTTCTCGCTGGCCGACGCCA
TCAACACCGAGTTCAAGAACACCCGCACCAACGAGAAGGTGGAGCTGCAGGAGCTGAATGACCGCTTCGC
CAACTACATCGACAAGGTGCGCTTCCTGGAGCAGCAGAATAAGATCCTGCTGGCCGAGCTCGAGCAGCTC
AAGGGCCAAGGCAAGTCGCGCCTGGGGGACCTCTACGAGGAGGAGATGCGGGAGCTGCGCCGGCAGGTGG
ACCAGCTAACCAACGACAAAGCCCGCGTCGAGGTGGAGCGCGACAACCTGGCCGAGGACATCATGCGCCT
CCGGGAGAAATTGCAGGAGGAGATGCTTCAGAGAGAGGAAGCCGAAAACACCCTGCAATCTTTCAGACAG
GATGTTGACAATGCGTCTCTGGCACGTCTTGACCTTGAACGCAAAGTGGAATCTTTGCAAGAAGAGATTG
CCTTTTTGAAGAAACTCCACGAAGAGGAAATCCAGGAGCTGCAGGCTCAGATTCAGGAACAGCATGTCCA
AATCGATGTGGATGTTTCCAAGCCTGACCTCACGGCTGCCCTGCGTGACGTACGTCAGCAATATGAAAGT
GTGGCTGCCAAGAACCTGCAGGAGGCAGAAGAATGGTACAAATCCAAGTTTGCTGACCTCTCTGAGGCTG
CCAACCGGAACAATGACGCCCTGCGCCAGGCAAAGCAGGAGTCCACTGAGTACCGGAGACAGGTGCAGTC
CCTCACCTGTGAAGTGGATGCCCTTAAAGGAACCAATGAGTCCCTGGAACGCCAGATGCGTGAAATGGAA
GAGAACTTTGCCGTTGAAGCTGCTAACTACCAAGACACTATTGGCCGCCTGCAGGATGAGATTCAGAATA
TGAAGGAGGAAATGGCTCGTCACCTTCGTGAATACCAAGACCTGCTCAATGTTAAGATGGCCCTTGACAT
TGAGATTGCCACCTACAGGAAGCTGCTGGAAGGCGAGGAGAGCAGGATTTCTCTGCCTCTTCCAAACTTT
TCCTCCCTGAACCTGAGGGAAACTAATCTGGATTCACTCCCTCTGGTTGATACCCACTCAAAAAGGACAC
TTCTGATTAAGACGGTTGAAACTAGAGATGGACAGGTTATCAACGAAACTTCTCAGCATCACGATGACCT
TGAAGGGGATCCACCGGTCGCCACCATGGTGAGCAAGGGCGAGGAGAATAATATGGCCATCATTAAGGAG
TTCATGCGCTTCAAGGTGCACATGGAGGGCACTGTGAACGGCCACGAGTTCGAGATCGAGGGCGAGGGCG
AGGGCCACCCCTACGAGGGCTTTCAGACCGCTAAGCTGAAGGTGACCAAGGGCGGCCCCCTGCCCTTCGC
CTGGGACATCCTGTCCCCTCTCATCACCTACGGCTCCAAGGCCTACGTGAAGCACCCCGCCGACATCCCC
GACTACTTCAAGCTGTCCTTCCCCGAGGGCTTCAAGTGGGAGCGCGTGATGAACTACGAGGACGGCGGCG
TGGTGACCGTGACCCAGGACTCCTCTCTGCAGGACGGCGAGTTCATCTACAAGGTGAAGATGCGCGGCAC
CAACTTCCCCTCCGACGGCCCCGTGATGCAGAAGAAGACCATGGGCTGGGAGGCCTCCTCCGAGCGGATG
TACCCCGAGGACGGCGCCCTGAAGGGCGAGATCAGGATGAGGCTGAAGCTGAAGGATGGCGGCCACTACA
CCTCCGAGGTCAAGACTACCTACAAGGCCAAGAAGTCCGTGCTGCTGCCCGGCGCCTACATCGTCGGCAT
CAAGCTGGACATCACCTCCCACAACGAGGACTACACCATCGTGGAACAGTACGAACGCTCCGAGGCCCGC
CACTCCACCGGCGGCATGGACGAGCTGTACAAGTAAAGCGGCCGCGACTCTAGATCATAATCAGCCATAC
CACATTTGTAGAGGTTTTACTTGCTTTAAAAAACCTCCCACACCTCCCCCTGAACCTGAAACATAAAATG
AATGCAATTGTTGTTGTTAACTTGTTTATTGCAGCTTATAATGGTTACAAATAAAGCAATAGCATCACAA
ATTTCACAAATAAAGCATTTTTTTCACTGCATTCTAGTTGTGGTTTGTCCAAACTCATCAATGTATCTTA
AGGCGTAAATTGTAAGCGTTAATATTTTGTTAAAATTCGCGTTAAATTTTTGTTAAATCAGCTCATTTTT
TAACCAATAGGCCGAAATCGGCAAAATCCCTTATAAATCAAAAGAATAGACCGAGATAGGGT
[37 nt withheld, positions 3143-3179]
AAAGAACGTGGACTCCAACGTCAAAGG
[49 nt withheld, positions 3207-3255]
T
[91 nt withheld, positions 3257-3347]
G
[124 nt withheld, positions 3349-3472]
CAGGTGGCACTTTTCGGGGAAATGTGCGCGGAACCCCTATTTGTTTATTTTTCTAAATACATTCAAATAT
GTATCCGCTCATGAGACAATAACCCTGATAAATGCTTCAATAATATTGAAAAAGGAAGAGTCCTGAGGCG
GAAAGAACCAGCTGTGGAATGTGTGTCAGTTAGGGTGTGGAAAGTCCCCAGGCTCCCCAGCAGGCAGAAG
TATGCAAAGCATGCATCTCAATTAGTCAGCAACCAGGTGTGGAAAGTCCCCAGGCTCCCCAGCAGGCAGA
AGTATGCAAAGCATGCATCTCAATTAGTCAGCAACCATAGTCCCGCCCCTAACTCCGCCCATCCCGCCCC
TAACTCCGCCCAGTTCCGCCCATTCTCCGCCCCATGGCTGACTAATTTTTTTTATTTATGCAGAGGCCGA
GGCCGCCTCGGCCTCTGAGCTATTCCAGAAGTAGTGAGGAGGCTTTTTTGGAGGCCTAGGCTTTTGCAAA
GATCGATCAAGAGACAGGATGAGGATCGTTTCGCATGATTGAACAAGATGGATTGCACGCAGGTTCTCCG
GCCGCTTGGGTGGAGAGGCTATTCGGCTATGACTGGGCACAACAGACAATCGGCTGCTCTGATGCCGCCG
TGTTCCGGCTGTCAGCGCAGGGGCGCCCGGTTCTTTTTGTCAAGACCGACCTGTCCGGTGCCCTGAATGA
ACTGCAAGACGAGGCAGCGCGGCTATCGTGGCTGGCCACGACGGGCGTTCCTTGCGCAGCTGTGCTCGAC
GTTGTCACTGAAGCGGGAAGGGACTGGCTGCTATTGGGCGAAGTGCCGGGGCAGGATCTCCTGTCATCTC
ACCTTGCTCCTGCCGAGAAAGTATCCATCATGGCTGATGCAATGCGGCGGCTGCATACGCTTGATCCGGC
TACCTGCCCATTCGACCACCAAGCGAAACATCGCATCGAGCGAGCACGTACTCGGATGGAAGCCGGTCTT
GTCGATCAGGATGATCTGGACGAAGAGCATCAGGGGCTCGCGCCAGCCGAACTGTTCGCCAGGCTCAAGG
CGAGCATGCCCGACGGCGAGGATCTCGTCGTGACCCATGGCGATGCCTGCTTGCCGAATATCATGGTGGA
AAATGGCCGCTTTTCTGGATTCATCGACTGTGGCCGGCTGGGTGTGGCGGACCGCTATCAGGACATAGCG
TTGGCTACCCGTGATATTGCTGAAGAGCTTGGCGGCGAATGGGCTGACCGCTTCCTCGTGCTTTACGGTA
TCGCCGCTCCCGATTCGCAGCGCATCGCCTTCTATCGCCTTCTTGACGAGTTCTTCTGAGCGGGACTCTG
GGGTTCGAAATGACCGACCAAGCGACGCCCAACCTGCCATCACGAGATTTCGATTCCACCGCCGCCTTCT
ATGAAAGGTTGGGCTTCGGAATCGTTTTCCGGGACGCCGGCTGGATGATCCTCCAGCGCGGGGATCTCAT
GCTGGAGTTCTTCGCCCACCCTAGGGGGAGGCTAACTGAAACACGGAAGGAGACAATACCGGAAGGAACC
CGCGCTATGACGGCAATAAAAAGACAGAATAAAACGCACGGTGTTGGGTCGTTTGTTCATAAACGCGGGG
TTCGGTCCCAGGGCTGGCACTCTGTCGATACCCCACCGAGACCCCATTGGGGCCAATACGCCCGCGTTTC
TTCCTTTTCCCCACCCCACCCCCCAAGTTCGGGTGAAGGCCCAGGGCTCGCAGCCAACGTCGGGGCGGCA
GGCCCTGCCATAGCCTCAGGTTACTCATATATACTTTAGATTGATTTAAAACTTCATTTTTAATTTAAAA
GGATCTAGGTGAAGATCCTTTTTGATAATCTCATGACCAAAATCCCTTAACGTGAGTTTTCGTTCCACTG
AGCGTCAGACCCCGTAGAAAAGATCAAAGGATCTTCTTGAGATCCTTTTTTTCTGCGCGTAATCTGCTGC
TTGCAAACAAAAAAACCACCGCTACCAGCGGTGGTTTGTTTGCCGGATCAAGAGCTACCAACTCTTTTTC
CGAAGGTAACTGGCTTCAGCAGAGCGCAGATACCAAATACTGTCCTTCTAGTGTAGCCGTAGTTAGGCCA
CCACTTCAAGAACTCTGTAGCACCGCCTACATACCTCGCTCTGCTAATCCTGTTACCAGTGGCTGCTGCC
AGTGGCGATAAGTCGTGTCTTACCGGGTTGGACTCAAGACGATAGTTACCGGATAAGGCGCAGCGGTCGG
GCTGAACGGGGGGTTCGTGCACACAGCCCAGCTTGGAGCGAACGACCTACACCGAACTGAGATACCTACA
GCGTGAGCTATGAGAAAGCGCCACGCTTCCCGAAGGGAGAAAGGCGGACAGGTATCCGGTAAGCGGCAGG
GTCGGAACAGGAGAGCGCACGAGGGAGCTTCCAGGGGGAAACGCCTGGTATCTTTATAGTCCTGTCGGGT
TTCGCCACCTCTGACTTGAGCGTCGATTTTTGTGATGCTCGTCAGGGGGGCGGAGCCTATGGAAAAACGC
CAGCAACGCGGCCTTTTTACGGTTCCTGGCCTTTTGCTGGCCTTTTGCTCACATGTTCTTTCCTGCGTTA
TCCCCTGATTCTGTGGATAACCGTATTACCGCCATGCAT
