LOCUS       Exported 892 bp ds-DNA linear SYN 23-MAY-2021
DEFINITION  synthetic linear DNA
ACCESSION   .
VERSION     .
KEYWORDS    pVimentin-PSmOrange2
SOURCE      synthetic DNA construct
  ORGANISM  synthetic DNA construct
REFERENCE   1 (bases 1 to 892)
  AUTHORS   Subach OM, Entenberg D, Condeelis JS, Verkhusha VV
  TITLE     A FRET-facilitated photoswitching using an orange fluorescent
            protein with the fast photoconversion kinetics.
  JOURNAL   J Am Chem Soc. 2012 Aug 17.
  PUBMED    22900938
REFERENCE   2 (bases 1 to 892)
  AUTHORS   .
  TITLE     Direct Submission
  JOURNAL   Exported May 23, 2021 from SnapGene Server 1.1.58
            http://www.snapgene.com
FEATURES             Location/Qualifiers
     source          1..892
                     /organism="synthetic DNA construct"
                     /mol_type="other DNA"
ORIGIN
        1 agtgaaccgt cagatccgct agcgctaccg gactcagatc tcgagctcaa gcttcgaatt
       61 cccatgtcca ccaggtccgt gtcctcgtcc tcctaccgca ggatgttcgg cggcccgggc
      121 accgcgagcc ggccgagctc cagccggagc tacgtgacta cgtccacccg cacctacagc
      181 ctgggcagcg cgctgcgccc cagcaccagc cgcagcctct acgcctcgtc cccgggcggc
      241 gtgtatgcca cgcgctcctc tgccgtgcgc ctgcggagca gcgtgcccgg ggtgcggctc
      301 ctgcaggact cggtggactt ctcgctggcc gacgccatca acaccgagtt caagaacacc
      361 cgcaccaacg agaaggtgga gctgcaggag ctgaatgacc gcttcgccaa ctacatcgac
      421 aaggtgcgct tcctggagca gcagaataag atcctgctgg ccgagctcga gcagctcaag
      481 ggccaaggca agtcgcgcct gggggacctc tacgaggagg agatgcggga gctgcgccgg
      541 caggtggacc agctaaccaa cgacaaagcc cgcgtcgagg tggagcgcga caacctggcc
      601 gaggacatca tgcgcctccg ggagaaattg caggaggaga tgcttcagag agaggaagcc
      661 gaaaacaccc tgcaatcttt cagacaggat gttgacaatg cgtctctggc acgtcttgac
      721 cttgaacgca aagtggaatc tttgcaagaa gagattgcct ttttgaagaa actccacgaa
      781 gaggaaatcc aggagctgca ggctcagatt caggaacagc atgtccaaat cgatgtggat
      841 gtttccaagc ctgacctcac ggctgccctg cgtgacgtac gtcagcaata tg
//
