>Addgene plasmid #34961 | pVimentin-PSmOrange2 | addgene partial sequence | sequence record 44704 | SV40pA-R 5'-GAAATTTGTGATGCTATTGC-3'
ACAACAACAATTGCATTCATTTTATGTTTCAGGTTCAGGGGGAGGTGTGGGAGGTTTTTTAAAGCAAGTA
AAACCTCTACAAATGTGGTATGGCTGATTATGATCTAGAGTCGCGGCCGCTTACTTGTACAGCTCGTCCA
TGCCGCCGGTGGAGTGGCGGGCCTCGGAGCGTTCGTACTGTTCCACGATGGTGTAGTCCTCGTTGTGGGA
GGTGATGTCCAGCTTGATGCCGACGATGTAGGCGCCGGGCAGCAGCACGGACTTCTTGGCCTTGTAGGTA
GTCTTGACCTCGGAGGTGTAGTGGCCGCCATCCTTCAGCTTCAGCCTCATCCTGATCTCGCCCTTCAGGG
CGCCGTCCTCGGGGTACATCCGCTCGGAGGAGGCCTCCCAGCCCATGGTCTTCTTCTGCATCACGGGGCC
GTCGGAGGGGAAGTTGGTGCCGCGCATCTTCACCTTGTAGATGAACTCGCCGTCCTGCAGAGAGGAGTCC
TGGGTCACGGTCACCACGCCGCCGTCCTCGTAGTTCATCACGCGCTCCCACTTGAAGCCCTCGGGGAAGG
ACAGCTTGAAGTAGTCGGGGATGTCGGCGGGGTGCTTCACGTAGGCCTTGGAGCCGTAGGTGATGAGAGG
GGACAGGATGTCCCAGGCGAAGGGCAGGGGGCCGCCCTTGGTCACCTTCAGCTTAGCGGTCTGAAAGCCC
TCGTAGGGGTGGCCCTCGCCCTCGCCCTCGATCTCGAACTCGTGGCCGTTCACAGTGCCCTCCATGTGCA
CCTTGAAGCGCATGAACTCCTTAATGATGGCCATATTATTCTCCT
